Addgene plasmid #194440: pORE303N_CEN12Fuzzy3MYB
Purpose: CRISPR, Cas9 driven by double 35S, nptII for plant selection, knockout: CEN12 and Fuzzy3MYB
Depositing lab: Chung-Jui Tsai. Depositing organization: University of Georgia. Publication: In vitro floral development in poplar: insights into seed trichome regulation and trimonoecy. Ortega MA, Zhou R, Chen MSS, Bewg WP, Simon B, Tsai CJ. New Phytol. 2022 Nov 16. doi: 10.1111/nph.18624. PubMed 36385612.
Backbone
  Vector backbone: pORE-R1
  Vector type: Plant Expression, CRISPR
Growth in bacteria
  Bacterial resistance: Kanamycin, 50 μg/mL
  Growth temperature: 37°C
  Growth strain: DH5alpha
  Copy number: High Copy
Gene/Insert
  Gene/Insert name: gRNA array targeting CEN1, Fuzzy3MYB
  gRNA/shRNA sequence: synthetic
  Species: Medicago truncatula, Populus spp.
  Promoter: MtU6
  Cloning method: Gibson Cloning
  Sequencing primers: 5′ GCTTGGGAATGATGACTCATG; 3′ GAGTGTCGTGCTCCACCATGT
Terms and licenses: Academic/Nonprofit Terms; Industry Terms: Not Available to Industry
How to cite: pORE303N_CEN12Fuzzy3MYB was a gift from Chung-Jui Tsai (Addgene plasmid # 194440 ; http://n2t.net/addgene:194440 ; RRID:Addgene_194440)
