[The description below was written by a language model from this plasmid's Addgene catalogue record and pLannotate feature annotations shown in this document.]
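Description:
pORE303N_CEN12Fuzzy3MYB is a 12.4 kb binary T-DNA vector for plant CRISPR/Cas9 genome editing, built on the pORE-R1 backbone. Outside the T-DNA borders it carries a high-copy ColE1/pUC-type origin for propagation in E. coli, together with the incP oriV origin and its trans-acting replication gene trfA. This broad-host-range system is the kind normally used to maintain binary vectors in Agrobacterium. Bacterial selection is by kanamycin through an aphA-3 resistance gene. A short TetR fragment is also annotated in the backbone and is probably a cloning remnant.

Three functional modules lie between the nopaline-type left and right border repeats. The first is a Tn5 nptII (NeoR/KanR) gene for selecting transformed plant tissue; its promoter and terminator are not annotated in the feature table. The second is a guide RNA array, recorded as synthetic and driven by the Medicago truncatula U6 (MtU6) promoter. In the annotation it appears as two Streptococcus pyogenes guide scaffold elements, one of them labelled a tracrRNA fragment, which is consistent with at least two guides. The MtU6 promoter and the spacers themselves are not annotated. The third is S. pyogenes Cas9 expressed from the enhanced CaMV 35S promoter with a duplicated enhancer and terminated by the Arabidopsis HSP18.2 terminator.

The stated purpose is knockout of CEN12 and Fuzzy3MYB in Populus. The insert field instead names the first target as CEN1, and the record does not resolve this discrepancy. The associated publication concerns in vitro floral development and seed trichome regulation in poplar, which suggests the construct was used to study those traits through multiplex gene editing.
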