Features (pLannotate 1.2.2; 13 found; start..end, strand, type, name):
    502..1296    -  CDS            NeoR/KanR: aminoglycoside phosphotransferase from Tn5; aph(3')-II (or nptII); confers resistance to neomycin, kanamycin, and G418 (Geneticin®)
   2624..2691    +  misc_RNA       tracrRNA (fragment): trans-activating CRISPR RNA for the Streptococcus pyogenes CRISPR/Cas9 system
   2845..2920    +  misc_RNA       gRNA scaffold: guide RNA scaffold for the Streptococcus pyogenes CRISPR/Cas9 system
   3017..3693    +  promoter       CaMV 35S promoter (enhanced): cauliflower mosaic virus 35S promoter with a duplicated enhancer region
   3739..7842    +  CDS            cas9: CAS9_STRP1 - Also known as csn1 From Streptococcus pyogenes serotype M1.
   7882..8130    +  terminator     HSP terminator: efficient transcription terminator from the Arabidopsis thaliana heat shock protein 18.2 gene (Nagaya et al., 2010)
   8149..8173    +  misc_feature   RB T-DNA repeat: right border repeat from nopaline C58 T-DNA
   8387..8975    +  rep_origin     ori: high-copy-number ColE1/pMB1/pBR322/pUC origin of replication
   9164..9191    -  CDS            TetR (fragment): tetracycline resistance regulatory protein; tetR
   9215..10363   -  CDS            trfA: trans-acting replication protein that binds to and activates oriV
  10662..11456   -  CDS            KanR: aminoglycoside phosphotransferase; aphA-3; confers resistance to kanamycin
  11668..12299   -  rep_origin     oriV: incP origin of replication
  12379..12403   +  misc_feature   LB T-DNA repeat: left border repeat from nopaline C58 T-DNA
>Addgene plasmid #194440 | pORE303N_CEN12Fuzzy3MYB | depositor full sequence | sequence record 386335 | Addgene NGS
AAATGGTAGGCGCGGCTTAATTAAGCGCTTAATTAAGCGCTTAATTAAGCGCTTAATAAGCCGCGCCGTA
CCCCAATAGTCTCGACAGACACATAGCACCTAACATTATTGCTTAAATTTACTATTTTTTTACTATATTA
TACTCAACCCAATGAGCATAAAGACTGTAAAATCTCAAATTCCTGAGAAGCATATTTATCGATCCCACAG
ACTTGATAGTTCCATAATCCATACGCTGCAGCCAAATTGCTAGTGTGTTGAACATTTAACACGTAGAGAA
CTAGAAAAGATATAAAACTAAGATTGATATCCAAAATAGACGAGAACAATAAGCAAAAACTCTTAGTTTT
GAAATAAATCAACAATCCCGAGGGTTGTCACATACATCAAAAACGAAAATCCATATAGCAAAAAAAACTC
TAAATTACCGTTCGACAAAAAGAGAAAACTGATAGGACATTTGCTAAACATTAAAATCAAAATTTGGATC
AAGCCGAATTCTCAGAAGAACTCGTCAAGAAGGCGATAGAAGGCGATGCGCTGCGAATCGGGAGCGGCGA
TACCGTAAAGCACGAGGAAGCGGTCAGCCCATTCGCCGCCAAGCTCTTCAGCAATATCACGGGTAGCCAA
CGCTATGTCCTGATAGCGGTCCGCCACACCCAGCCGGCCACAGTCGATGAATCCAGAAAAGCGGCCATTT
TCCACCATGATATTCGGCAAGCAGGCATCGCCATGGGTCACGACGAGATCATCGCCGTCGGGCATGCGCG
CCTTGAGCCTGGCGAACAGTTCGGCTGGCGCGAGCCCCTGATGCTCTTCGTCCAGATCATCCTGATCGAC
AAGACCGGCTTCCATCCGAGTACGTGCTCGCTCGATGCGATGTTTCGCTTGGTGGTCGAATGGGCAGGTA
GCCGGATCAAGCGTATGCAGCCGCCGCATTGCATCAGCCATGATGGATACTTTCTCGGCAGGAGCAAGGT
GAGATGACAGGAGATCCTGCCCCGGCACTTCGCCCAATAGCAGCCAGTCCCTTCCCGCTTCAGTGACAAC
GTCGAGCACAGCTGCGCAAGGAACGCCCGTCGTGGCCAGCCACGATAGCCGCGCTGCCTCGTCCTGCAGT
TCATTCAGGGCACCGGACAGGTCGGTCTTGACAAAAAGAACCGGGCGCCCCTGCGCTGACAGCCGGAACA
CGGCGGCATCAGAGCAGCCGATTGTCTGTTGTGCCCAGTCATAGCCGAATAGCCTCTCCACCCAAGCGGC
CGGAGAACCTGCGTGCAATCCATCTTGTTCAATCATCTCGAGACGTACCGCGCGATGCATTCGAAGATCG
ATCCTTCGCCTGGAGGAGAGAAATCAGTGGCGCTGCGGCTTTTAGGGTTTCTTTGTTGATGGAATGAGAG
TGTAAGCTCTGCCAGTGCCACTTTATTAGGGTTTTACAAGCCCTTTTCTTCGTAATTGGGCCTGACATTT
TGTGCCACTTGGGCCTTTAGAGATGAAAATGTATATTGGGCTTAAGTTGACTTGAAGGATAAATTAGTTT
AGGATATTACGTTTTTTATGAGAATTGGTGTGTCGGATACATGTATATGATGCATTCAAATATATGTATT
CTAGATACATTTAAGTTTAGATACAATCTAAAATGTGTCTTTAATTACAGGACTGTAACTAAAATACTTA
ATGTAAGAAGAATATTACTCCTTTAATAGCTTTTGAGTATATCTAGTCTAACATCTTTTAAAAAAGTCTA
ATTTCTTTCATTTATTTTTCGAGCAATAGCAAAGTGCATAATTATTTTTTTCTTCTAGAAATTCAGATTT
GTTTCTCTAAATTTTGAGATTCTTTTCTCAATTTTGTATGTCTAGAGAACAATGTGTATTTTTCACTCTA
GTTGGTTGTTACTTTGTTGAATGTTCTGATAAAAGTATATTGTTATTTCTGAAGTAGATATAAACCTTCA
TTTGGAAATTATACATAAATCAAAATCGTTAATTATCTAGATCAAGATATATGCCCTTTTCCTAATGTAT
TTGATACATGCACCTAATTTCACTAGATGTATCTTTTCTATTTTTTAAATTATGAATAGTTAATTTTTTC
CATATGTGTATTTGATACATACTTCATGACTTTAAAAAATTAATTATATACCAGATATATGTATTTAAAA
TTTGTTATGTATTTAAAGTATGTATATGATTATTCGATATTAATCTCTTCGATGAACCTAGGATGCCTAT
CTTATATGATCAATGAGGCATTTAATTGGGTGCATATGATGGTGAAAAAAGGTGCAGCTCCTGGCTTGGG
AATGATGACTCATGTGGAATTTGGTCTTAAATTTATCACATCCTTTTGGGATGTGATGATTGTATCACTT
GTTCATTTTGCAAAGACAAGGTGCACTGCTACAAACTTTGGTTTAATCTGAAATAAAACAAAACTCACTG
AGAGGAAGATGCATCCCAGTAGGTGAAAGTCGAGAAGGATTTGCATGTTACTATTACACTTGCTTTTTAG
TCCCACATCGTCTGAAACATAAAATATTTCAGCGTTTAAATACTTCAAGCGAACCAGTAGGCTTGCTTGT
GGTTGGGAGAGTGATGTTTCAGAGCTATGCTGGAAACAGCATAGCAAGTTGAAATAAGGCTAGTCCGTTA
TCAACTTGAAAAAGTGGCACCGAGTCGGTGCTTTTTTTTGCTACCTCAGCATAGTCTACAGCATAAGCTT
ATGATTTCTTTTTTCTTACGAATTTTGCGTCCCACATCGGTAAGCGAGTGAAGAAATAACTGCTTTATAT
ATGGCTACAAAGCACCATTGGTCATGTACTCAAAGCATGGCAAGGTTTTAGAGCTAGAAATAGCAAGTTA
AAATAAGGCTAGTCCGTTATCAACTTGAAAAAGTGGCACCGAGTCGGTGCTTTTTTTACTAGTTACGGGC
CCAACATGGTGGAGCACGACACTCTCGTCTACTCCAAGAATATCAAAGATACAGTCTCAGAAGACCAAAG
GGCTATTGAGACTTTTCAACAAAGGGTAATATCGGGAAACCTCCTCGGATTCCATTGCCCAGCTATCTGT
CACTTCATCAAAAGGACAGTAGAAAAGGAAGGTGGCACCTACAAATGCCATCATTGCGATAAAGGAAAGG
CTATCGTTCAAGATGCCTCTGCCGACAGTGGTCCCAAAGATGGACCCCCACCCACGAGGAGCATCGTGGA
AAAAGAAGACGTTCCAACCACGTCTTCAAAGCAAGTGGATTGATGTGAACATGGTGGAGCACGACACTCT
CGTCTACTCCAAGAATATCAAAGATACAGTCTCAGAAGACCAAAGGGCTATTGAGACTTTTCAACAAAGG
GTAATATCGGGAAACCTCCTCGGATTCCATTGCCCAGCTATCTGTCACTTCATCAAAAGGACAGTAGAAA
AGGAAGGTGGCACCTACAAATGCCATCATTGCGATAAAGGAAAGGCTATCGTTCAAGATGCCTCTGCCGA
CAGTGGTCCCAAAGATGGACCCCCACCCACGAGGAGCATCGTGGAAAAAGAAGACGTTCCAACCACGTCT
TCAAAGCAAGTGGATTGATGTGATATCTCCACTGACGTAAGGGATGACGCACAATCCCACTATCCTTCGC
AAGACCCTTCCTCTATATAAGGAAGTTCATTTCATTTGGAGAGGACACGCTGAAATCACCAGTCTCTCTC
TACAAATCTATCTCTCTCGACCGCTAGCATGGACAAGAAGTACTCCATTGGGCTCGATATCGGCACAAAC
AGCGTCGGCTGGGCCGTCATTACGGACGAGTACAAGGTGCCGAGCAAAAAATTCAAAGTTCTGGGCAATA
CCGATCGCCACAGCATAAAGAAGAACCTCATTGGCGCCCTCCTGTTCGACTCCGGGGAGACGGCCGAAGC
CACGCGGCTCAAAAGAACAGCACGGCGCAGATATACCCGCAGAAAGAATCGGATCTGCTACCTGCAGGAG
ATCTTTAGTAATGAGATGGCTAAGGTGGATGACTCTTTCTTCCATAGGCTGGAGGAGTCCTTTTTGGTGG
AGGAGGATAAAAAGCACGAGCGCCACCCAATCTTTGGCAATATCGTGGACGAGGTGGCGTACCATGAAAA
GTACCCAACCATATATCATCTGAGGAAGAAGCTTGTAGACAGTACTGATAAGGCTGACTTGCGGTTGATC
TATCTCGCGCTGGCGCATATGATCAAATTTCGGGGACACTTCCTCATCGAGGGGGACCTGAACCCAGACA
ACAGCGATGTCGACAAACTCTTTATCCAACTGGTTCAGACTTACAATCAGCTTTTCGAAGAGAACCCGAT
CAACGCATCCGGAGTTGACGCCAAAGCAATCCTGAGCGCTAGGCTGTCCAAATCCCGGCGGCTCGAAAAC
CTCATCGCACAGCTCCCTGGGGAGAAGAAGAACGGCCTGTTTGGTAATCTTATCGCCCTGTCACTCGGGC
TGACCCCCAACTTTAAATCTAACTTCGACCTGGCCGAAGATGCCAAGCTTCAACTGAGCAAAGACACCTA
CGATGATGATCTCGACAATCTGCTGGCCCAGATCGGCGACCAGTACGCAGACCTTTTTTTGGCGGCAAAG
AACCTGTCAGACGCCATTCTGCTGAGTGATATTCTGCGAGTGAACACGGAGATCACCAAAGCTCCGCTGA
GCGCTAGTATGATCAAGCGCTATGATGAGCACCACCAAGACTTGACTTTGCTGAAGGCCCTTGTCAGACA
GCAACTGCCTGAGAAGTACAAGGAAATTTTCTTCGATCAGTCTAAAAATGGCTACGCCGGATACATTGAC
GGCGGAGCAAGCCAGGAGGAATTTTACAAATTTATTAAGCCCATCTTGGAAAAAATGGACGGCACCGAGG
AGCTGCTGGTAAAGCTTAACAGAGAAGATCTGTTGCGCAAACAGCGCACTTTCGACAATGGAAGCATCCC
CCACCAGATTCACCTGGGCGAACTGCACGCTATCCTCAGGCGGCAAGAGGATTTCTACCCCTTTTTGAAA
GATAACAGGGAAAAGATTGAGAAAATCCTCACATTTCGGATACCCTACTATGTAGGCCCCCTCGCCCGGG
GAAATTCCAGATTCGCGTGGATGACTCGCAAATCAGAAGAGACCATCACTCCCTGGAACTTCGAGGAAGT
CGTGGATAAGGGGGCCTCTGCCCAGTCCTTCATCGAAAGGATGACTAACTTTGATAAAAATCTGCCTAAC
GAAAAGGTGCTTCCTAAACACTCTCTGCTGTACGAGTACTTCACAGTTTATAACGAGCTGACCAAGGTCA
AATACGTCACAGAAGGGATGAGAAAGCCAGCATTCCTGTCTGGAGAGCAGAAGAAAGCTATCGTGGACCT
CCTCTTCAAGACGAACCGGAAAGTTACCGTGAAACAGCTCAAAGAAGACTATTTCAAAAAGATTGAATGT
TTCGACTCTGTTGAAATCAGCGGAGTGGAGGATCGCTTCAACGCATCCCTGGGAACGTATCACGATCTCC
TGAAAATCATTAAAGACAAGGACTTCCTGGACAATGAGGAGAACGAGGACATTCTTGAGGACATTGTCCT
CACCCTTACGTTGTTTGAAGATAGGGAGATGATTGAAGAACGCTTGAAAACTTACGCTCATCTCTTCGAC
GACAAAGTCATGAAACAGCTCAAGAGGCGCCGATATACAGGATGGGGGCGGCTGTCAAGAAAACTGATCA
ATGGCATCCGAGACAAGCAGAGTGGAAAGACAATCCTGGATTTTCTTAAGTCCGATGGATTTGCCAACCG
GAACTTCATGCAGTTGATCCATGATGACTCTCTCACCTTTAAGGAGGACATCCAGAAAGCACAAGTTTCT
GGCCAGGGGGACAGTCTTCACGAGCACATCGCTAATCTTGCAGGTAGCCCAGCTATCAAAAAGGGAATAC
TGCAGACCGTTAAGGTCGTGGATGAACTCGTCAAAGTAATGGGAAGGCATAAGCCCGAGAATATCGTTAT
CGAGATGGCCCGAGAGAACCAAACTACCCAGAAGGGACAGAAGAACAGTAGGGAAAGGATGAAGAGGATT
GAAGAGGGTATAAAAGAACTGGGGTCCCAAATCCTTAAGGAACACCCAGTTGAAAACACCCAGCTTCAGA
ATGAGAAGCTCTACCTGTACTACCTGCAGAACGGCAGGGACATGTACGTGGATCAGGAACTGGACATCAA
TCGGCTCTCCGACTACGACGTGGATCATATCGTGCCCCAGTCTTTTCTCAAAGATGATTCTATTGATAAT
AAAGTGTTGACAAGATCCGATAAAAATAGAGGGAAGAGTGATAACGTCCCCTCAGAAGAAGTTGTCAAGA
AAATGAAAAATTATTGGCGGCAGCTGCTGAACGCCAAACTGATCACACAACGGAAGTTCGATAATCTGAC
TAAGGCTGAACGAGGTGGCCTGTCTGAGTTGGATAAAGCCGGCTTCATCAAAAGGCAGCTTGTTGAGACA
CGCCAGATCACCAAGCACGTGGCCCAAATTCTCGATTCACGCATGAACACCAAGTACGATGAAAATGACA
AACTGATTCGAGAGGTGAAAGTTATTACTCTGAAGTCTAAGCTGGTCTCAGATTTCAGAAAGGACTTTCA
GTTTTATAAGGTGAGAGAGATCAACAATTACCACCATGCGCATGATGCCTACCTGAATGCAGTGGTAGGC
ACTGCACTTATCAAAAAATATCCCAAGCTTGAATCTGAATTTGTTTACGGAGACTATAAAGTGTACGATG
TTAGGAAAATGATCGCAAAGTCTGAGCAGGAAATAGGCAAGGCCACCGCTAAGTACTTCTTTTACAGCAA
TATTATGAATTTTTTCAAGACCGAGATTACACTGGCCAATGGAGAGATTCGGAAGCGACCACTTATCGAA
ACAAACGGAGAAACAGGAGAAATCGTGTGGGACAAGGGTAGGGATTTCGCGACAGTCCGGAAGGTCCTGT
CCATGCCGCAGGTGAACATCGTTAAAAAGACCGAAGTACAGACCGGAGGCTTCTCCAAGGAAAGTATCCT
CCCGAAAAGGAACAGCGACAAGCTGATCGCACGCAAAAAAGATTGGGACCCCAAGAAATACGGCGGATTC
GATTCTCCTACAGTCGCTTACAGTGTACTGGTTGTGGCCAAAGTGGAGAAAGGGAAGTCTAAAAAACTCA
AAAGCGTCAAGGAACTGCTGGGCATCACAATCATGGAGCGATCAAGCTTCGAAAAAAACCCCATCGACTT
TCTCGAAGCGAAAGGATATAAAGAGGTCAAAAAAGACCTCATCATTAAGCTTCCCAAGTACTCTCTCTTT
GAGCTTGAAAACGGCCGGAAACGAATGCTCGCTAGTGCGGGCGAGCTGCAGAAAGGTAACGAGCTGGCAC
TGCCCTCTAAATACGTTAATTTCTTGTATCTGGCCAGCCACTATGAAAAGCTCAAAGGGTCTCCCGAAGA
TAATGAGCAGAAGCAGCTGTTCGTGGAACAACACAAACACTACCTTGATGAGATCATCGAGCAAATAAGC
GAGTTCTCCAAAAGAGTGATCCTCGCCGACGCTAACCTCGATAAGGTGCTTTCTGCTTACAATAAGCACA
GGGATAAGCCCATCAGGGAGCAGGCAGAAAACATTATCCACTTGTTTACTCTGACCAACTTGGGCGCGCC
TGCAGCCTTCAAGTACTTCGACACCACCATAGACAGAAAGCGGTACACCTCTACAAAGGAGGTCCTGGAC
GCCACACTGATTCATCAGTCAATTACGGGGCTCTATGAAACAAGAATCGACCTCTCTCAGCTCGGTGGAG
ACGGAACAAGAAAGAGAAGAAAGGTGTGACGGATCCTCGAATATGAAGATGAAGATGAAATATTTGGTGT
GTCAAATAAAAAGCTTGTGTGCTTAAGTTTGTGTTTTTTTCTTGGCTTGTTGTGTTATGAATTTGTGGCT
TTTTCTAATATCAAATGAATGTAAGATCTCATTATAATGAATAAACAAATGTTTCTATAATCCATTGTGA
ATGTTTTGTTGGATCTCTTCTGCAGCATATAACTACTGTATGTGCTATGGTATGGACTATGGAATATGAT
TAAAGATAAGGTTTAAACTATCAGTGTTTGACAGGATATATTGGCGGGTAAACCTAAGAGAAAAGAGCGT
TTATTAGAATAATCGGATATTTAAAAGGGCGTGAAAAGGTTTATCCGTTCGTCCATTTGTATGTGCATGC
CAACCACAGGAGATCCAAAAGGATCTAGGTGAAGATCCTTTTTGATAATCTCATGACCAAAATCCCTTAA
CGTGAGTTTTCGTTCCACTGAGCGTCAGACCCCGTAGAAAAGATCAAAGGATCTTCTTGAGATCCTTTTT
TTCTGCGCGTAATCTGCTGCTTGCAAACAAAAAAACCACCGCTACCAGCGGTGGTTTGTTTGCCGGATCA
AGAGCTACCAACTCTTTTTCCGAAGGTAACTGGCTTCAGCAGAGCGCAGATACCAAATACTGTTCTTCTA
GTGTAGCCGTAGTTAGGCCACCACTTCAAGAACTCTGTAGCACCGCCTACATACCTCGCTCTGCTAATCC
TGTTACCAGTGGCTGCTGCCAGTGGCGATAAGTCGTGTCTTACCGGGTTGGACTCAAGACGATAGTTACC
GGATAAGGCGCAGCGGTCGGGCTGAACGGGGGGTTCGTGCACACAGCCCAGCTTGGAGCGAACGACCTAC
ACCGAACTGAGATACCTACAGCGTGAGCTATGAGAAAGCGCCACGCTTCCCGAAGGGAGAAAGGCGGACA
GGTATCCGGTAAGCGGCAGGGTCGGAACAGGAGAGCGCACGAGGGAGCTTCCAGGGGGAAACGCCTGGTA
TCTTTATAGTCCTGTCGGGTTTCGCCACCTCTGACTTGAGCGTCGATTTTTGTGATGCTCGTCAGGGGGG
CGGAGCCTATGGAAAAACGCCAGCAACGCGGCCTTTTTACGGTTCCTGGCCTTTTGCTGGCCTTTTGCTC
ACATGTTCTTTCCTGCGTTATCCCCTGATTCTGTGGATAACCGTATTACCGCCTTTGAGTGAGCTGATAC
CGCTCGCCGCAGCCGAACGACCGAGCGCAGCGAGTCAGTGAGCGAGGAAGCGGAAGAGGATCTCAGTAAA
GCGCTGGCTGCTGAACCCCCAGCCGGAACTGACCCCACAAGGCCCTAGCGTTTGCAATGCACCAGGTCAT
CATTGACCCAGGCGTGTTCCACCAGGCCGCTGCCTCGCAACTCTTCGCAGGCTTCGCCGACCTGCTCGCG
CCACTTCTTCACGCGGGTGGAATCCGATCCGCACATGAGGCGGAAGGTTTCCAGCTTGAGCGGGTACGGC
TCCCGGTGCGAGCTGAAATAGTCGAACATCCGTCGGGCCGTCGGCGACAGCTTGCGGTACTTCTCCCATA
TGAATTTCGTGTAGTGGTCGCCAGCAAACAGCACGACGATTTCCTCGTCGATCAGGACCTGGCAACGGGA
CGTTTTCTTGCCACGGTCCAGGACGCGGAAGCGGTGCAGCAGCGACACCGATTCCAGGTGCCCAACGCGG
TCGGACGTGAAGCCCATCGCCGTCGCCTGTAGGCGCGACAGGCATTCCTCGGCCTTCGTGTAATACCGGC
CATTGATCGACCAGCCCAGGTCCTGGCAAAGCTCGTAGAACGTGAAGGTGATCGGCTCGCCGATAGGGGT
GCGCTTCGCGTACTCCAACACCTGCTGCCACACCAGTTCGTCATCGTCGGCCCGCAGCTCGACGCCGGTG
TAGGTGATCTTCACGTCCTTGTTGACGTGGAAAATGACCTTGTTTTGCAGCGCCTCGCGCGGGATTTTCT
TGTTGCGCGTGGTGAACAGGGCAGAGCGGGCCGTGTCGTTTGGCATCGCTCGCATCGTGTCCGGCCACGG
CGCAATATCGAACAAGGAAAGCTGCATTTCCTTGATCTGCTGCTTCGTGTGTTTCAGCAACGCGGCTTGC
TTGGCCTCGCTGACCTGTTTTGCCAGGTCCTCGCCGGCGGTTTTTCGCTTCTTGGTCGTCATAGTTCCTC
GCGTGTCGATGGTCATCGACTTCGCCAAACCTGCCGCCTCCTGTTCGAGACGACGCGAACGCTCCACGGC
GGCCGATGGCGCGGGCAGGGCAGGGGGAGCCAGTTGCACGCTGTCGCGCTCGATCTTGGCCGTAGCTTGC
TGGGCCATCGAGCCGACGGACTGGAAGGTTTCGCGGGGCGCACGCATGACGGTGCGGCTTGCGATGGTTT
CGGCATCCTCGGCGGAAAACCCCGCGTCGATCAGTTCTTGCCTGTATGCCTTCCGGTCAAACGTCCGATT
CATTCACCCTCCTTGCGGGATTGCCCCGACTCACGCCGGGGCAATGTGCCCTTATTCCTGATTTGATCCG
CCTGGTGCCTTGGTGTCCAGATAATCCACCTTATCGGCAATGAAGTCGGTCCCGTAGACCGTCTGGCCGT
CCTTCTCGTACTTGGTATTCCGAATCTTGCCCTGCACGAATACCAGCGACCCCTTGCCCAAATACTTGCC
GTGGGCCTCGGCCTGAGAGCCAAAACACTTGATGCGGAAGAAGTCGGTGCGCTCCTGCTTGTCGCCAGCA
TCGTTGCGCCACATCTAGGTACTAAAACAATTCATCCAGTAAAATATAATATTTTATTTTCTCCCAATCA
GGCTTGATCCCCAGTAAGTCAAAAAATAGCTCGACATACTGTTCTTCCCCAATATCCTCCCTGATCGACC
GGACGCAGAAGGCAATGTCATACCACTTGTCCGCCCTGCCGCTTCTCCCAAGATCAATAAAGCCACTTAC
TTTGCCATCTTTCACAAAGATGTTGCTGTCTCCCAGGTCGCCGTGGGAAAAGACAAGTTCCTCTTCGGGC
TTTTCCGTCTTTAAAAAATCATACAGCTCGCGCGGATCTTTAAATGGGGTGTCTTCTTCCCAGTTTTCGC
AATCCACATCGGCCAGATCGTTATTCAGTAAGTAATCCAATTCGGCTAAGCGGCTGTCTAAGCTATTCGT
ATAGGGACAATCCGATATGTCGATGGAGTGAAAGAGCCTGATGCACTCCGCATACAGCTCGATAATCTTT
TCAGGGCTTTGTTCATCTTCATACTCTTCCGAGCAAAGGACGCCATCGGCCTCACTCATGAGCAGATTGC
TCCAGCCATCATGCCGTTCAAGGTGCAGGACCTTTGGAACAGGCAGCTTTCCTTCCAGCCATAGCATCAT
GTCCTTTTCCCGTTCCACATCATAGGTGGTCCCTTTATACCGGCTGTCCGTCATTTTTAAATATAGGTTT
TCATTTTCTCCCACCAGCTTATATACCTTAGCAGGAGACATTCCTTCCGTATCTTTTACGCAGCGGTATT
TTTCGATCAGTTTTTTCAATTCCGGTGATATTCTCATTTTAGCCATTTATTATTTCCTTCCTCTTTTCTA
CAGTATTTAAAGATACCCCAAGAAGCTAATTATAACAAGACGAACTCCAATTCACTGTTCCTTGCATTCT
AAAACTTTAAATACCAGAAAACAGCTTTTTCAAAGTTGTTTTCAAAGTTGGCGTATAACATAGTATCGAC
GGAGCCGATTTTGAAACCACAATTATGGGTGATGCTGCCAACGCGAGAGCGGGCCGGGAGGGTTCGAGAA
GGGGGGGCACCCCCCTTCGGCGTGCGCGGTCACGCGCACAGGGCGCAGCCCTGGTTAAAAACAAGGTTTA
TAAATATTGGTTTAAAAGCAGGTTAAAAGACAGGTTAGCGGTGGCCGAAAAACGGGCGGAAACCCTTGCA
AATGCTGGATTTTCTGCCTGTGGACAGCCCCTCAAATGTCAATAGGTGCGCCCCTCATCTGTCAGCACTC
TGCCCCTCAAGTGTCAAGGATCGCGCCCCTCATCTGTCAGTAGTCGCGCCCCTCAAGTGTCAATACCGCA
GGGCACTTATCCCCAGGCTTGTCCACATCATCTGTGGGAAACTCGCGTAAAATCAGGCGTTTTCGCCGAT
TTGCGAGGCTGGCCAGCTCCACGTCGCCGGCCGAAATCGAGCCTGCCCCTCATCTGTCAACGCCGCGCCG
GGTGAGTCGGCCCCTCAAGTGTCAACGTCCGCCCCTCATCTGTCAGTGAGGGCCAAGTTTTCCGCGAGGT
ATCCACAACGCCGGCGGCTGCGGTGTCTCGCACACGGCTTCGACGGCGTTTCTGGCGCGTTTGCAGGGCC
ATAGACGGCCGCCAGCCCAGCGGCGAGGGCAACCAGCCCGGTGAGCGTCTCTAGTGGACTGATGGGCTGC
CTGTATCGAGTGGTGATTTTGTGCCGAGCTGCCGGTCGGGGAGCTGTTGGCTGGCTGGTGGCAGGATATA
TTGTGGTGTAAACAAATTGACGATTT
